Addgene plasmid #16386: PKC delta WT
Depositing lab: Bernard Weinstein. Depositing organization: Columbia University. Publication: Roles of specific isoforms of protein kinase C in the transcriptional control of cyclin D1 and related genes. Soh JW, Weinstein IB. J Biol Chem. 2003 Sep 5. 278(36):34709-16. 10.1074/jbc.M302016200 PubMed 12794082.
Backbone
  Vector backbone: pHACE
  Backbone size w/o insert (bp): 5400
  Vector type: Mammalian Expression
  Selectable markers: Neomycin (select with G418)
Growth in bacteria
  Bacterial resistance: Ampicillin, 100 μg/mL
  Growth temperature: 37°C
  Growth strain: DH5alpha
  Copy number: High Copy
Gene/Insert
  Gene/Insert name: PKC delta isoform 2
  Species: M. musculus (mouse)
  Insert size (bp): 2022
  Entrez Gene: Prkcd (a.k.a. D14Ertd420e, PKC[d], PKCdelta, Pkcd)
  Tag / fusion protein: HA (C terminal on backbone)
  Cloning method: Restriction Enzyme; 5′ cloning site EcoRI (not destroyed); 3′ cloning site EcoRI (not destroyed)
  Sequencing primers: 5′ CMV-F
Terms and licenses: Academic/Nonprofit Terms; Industry Terms: Not Available to Industry
How to cite: PKC delta WT was a gift from Bernard Weinstein (Addgene plasmid # 16386 ; http://n2t.net/addgene:16386 ; RRID:Addgene_16386)
