[The description below was written by a language model from this plasmid's Addgene catalogue record and pLannotate feature annotations shown in this document.]
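Description:
PKC delta WT is a mammalian expression plasmid built on the pHACE backbone. It carries the wild-type mouse protein kinase C delta coding sequence (Prkcd, listed as isoform 2, about 2 kb). The insert was cloned into a single EcoRI site that is retained on both sides, and the backbone supplies a C-terminal HA epitope tag for detecting the expressed kinase. The HA tag is not annotated as a separate feature in the table. Transcription is driven by the human cytomegalovirus immediate early enhancer and promoter and terminated by the bovine growth hormone polyadenylation signal. T7 and SP6 phage promoters flank the cloning region, an arrangement typical of pcDNA3-type vectors. The short "HIV-1 5' LTR" fragment annotated next to the CMV promoter is only about 30 nt long. It is most likely an annotation-software match rather than a functional viral element.

A second cassette places the neomycin phosphotransferase gene under the SV40 enhancer/early promoter with an SV40 poly(A) signal. It allows G418 selection of stably transfected mammalian cells. In E. coli the plasmid is maintained by a high-copy ColE1/pUC-type origin and selected with ampicillin through the bla gene. An f1 origin is also present for single-stranded DNA production. The remaining annotations are backbone remnants: lacI, ble and bom fragments, plus lac promoter/operator sequences. The sequenced record is 7,500 nt, consistent with the stated backbone and insert sizes.

The encoded protein is a calcium-independent, phospholipid- and diacylglycerol-dependent serine/threonine kinase. According to the associated publication title, the construct was used to study how specific PKC isoforms control transcription of cyclin D1 and related genes.
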