Features (pLannotate 1.2.2; 21 found; start..end, strand, type, name):
      2..94      +  CDS            lacI (fragment): lac repressor; lacI; The lac repressor binds to the lac operator to inhibit transcription in E. coli. This inhibition can be relieved by adding lactose or isopropyl-β-D-thiogalactopyranoside (IPTG).
    107..128     +  protein_bind   CAP binding site: CAP binding activates transcription in the presence of cAMP. E. coli catabolite activator protein
    143..173     +  promoter       lac promoter: promoter for the E. coli lac operon
    181..197     +  protein_bind   lac operator: The lac repressor binds to the lac operator to inhibit transcription in E. coli. This inhibition can be relieved by adding lactose or isopropyl-β-D-thiogalactopyranoside (IPTG). lac repressor encoded by lacI
    270..391     -  polyA_signal   SV40 poly(A) signal: SV40 polyadenylation signal
    386..544     -  CDS            ble (fragment): BLE_KLEPN - Experimental evidence at protein level: Swiss-Prot protein existence level 1. Binding protein with a strong affinity to the bleomycin family of antibiotics. Binds to CL990; an antimitotic-antibiotic compound. From Klebsiella pneumoniae.
    568..1359    -  CDS            neo: KKA2_KLEPN - Also known as kan, nptII. Experimental evidence at protein level: Swiss-Prot protein existence level 1. Resistance to kanamycin, neomycin, paromomycin, ribostamycin, butirosin and gentamicin B. From Klebsiella pneumoniae.
   1426..1755    -  promoter       SV40 promoter: SV40 enhancer and early promoter
   1769..2197    -  rep_origin     f1 ori (sequence partly withheld): f1 bacteriophage origin of replication; arrow indicates direction of (+) strand synthesis
   2218..2239    -  promoter       SV40 promoter (fragment): SV40 enhancer and early promoter
   2243..2467    -  polyA_signal   bGH poly(A) signal: bovine growth hormone polyadenylation signal
   2493..2511    +  promoter       SP6 promoter: promoter for bacteriophage SP6 RNA polymerase
   2613..4631    -  CDS            Prkcd: KPCD_MOUSE - Also known as Pkcd. Experimental evidence at protein level: Swiss-Prot protein existence level 1. Calcium-independent, phospholipid- and diacylglycerol (DAG)- dependent serine/threonine-protein kinase that plays contrasting roles in cell death and cell survival by functioning as a pro-apoptotic protein during DNA damage-induced apoptosis, but acting as an anti- apoptotic protein during cytokine receptor-initiated cell death, is involved in tumor suppression, is required for oxygen radical production by NADPH oxidase and acts as positive or negative regulator in platelet functional
   4683..4701    -  promoter       T7 promoter: promoter for bacteriophage T7 RNA polymerase
   4717..4750    -  LTR            5' LTR (truncated) (fragment): truncated 5' long terminal repeat (LTR) from HIV-1
   4746..4949    -  promoter       CMV promoter: human cytomegalovirus (CMV) immediate early promoter
   4950..5329    -  enhancer       CMV enhancer: human cytomegalovirus immediate early enhancer
   5484..5536    +  misc_feature   bom (fragment): basis of mobility region from pBR322
   5595..5699    +  promoter       AmpR promoter: bla
   5700..6560    +  CDS            AmpR: β-lactamase; bla; confers resistance to ampicillin, carbenicillin, and related antibiotics
   6731..7319    +  rep_origin     ori: high-copy-number ColE1/pMB1/pBR322/pUC origin of replication
>Addgene plasmid #16386 | PKC delta WT | addgene full sequence | sequence record 140177 | Addgene NGS result
AGCGCCCAATACGCAAACCGCCTCTCCCCGCGCGTTGGCCGATTCATTAATGCAGCTGGCACGACAGGTT
TCCCGACTGGAAAGCGGGCAGTGAGCGCAACGCAATTAATGTGAGTTAGCTCACTCATTAGGCACCCCAG
GCTTTACACTTTATGCTTCCGGCTCGTATGTTGTGTGGAATTGTGAGCGGATAACAATTTCACACAGGAA
ACAGCTATGACCATGATTACGCCAAGCTCTAGCTAGAGGTCGACGGTATACAGACATGATAAGATACATT
GATGAGTTTGGACAAACCACAACTAGAATGCAGTGAAAAAAATGCTTTATTTGTGAAATTTGTGATGCTA
TTGCTTTATTTGTAACCATTATAAGCTGCAATAAACAAGTTGGGGTGGGCGAAGAACTCCAGCATGAGAT
CCCCGCGCTGGAGGATCATCCAGCCGGCGTCCCGGAAAACGATTCCGAAGCCCAACCTTTCATAGAAGGC
GGCGGTGGAATCGAAATCTCGTGATGGCAGGTTGGGCGTCGCTTGGTCGGTCATTTCGAACCCCAGAGTC
CCGCTCAGAAGAACTCGTCAAGAAGGCGATAGAAGGCGATGCGCTGCGAATCGGGAGCGGCGATACCGTA
AAGCACGAGGAAGCGGTCAGCCCATTCGCCGCCAAGCTCTTCAGCAATATCACGGGTAGCCAACGCTATG
TCCTGATAGCGGTCCGCCACACCCAGCCGGCCACAGTCGATGAATCCAGAAAAGCGGCCATTTTCCACCA
TGATATTCGGCAAGCAGGCATCGCCATGGGTCACGACGAGATCCTCGCCGTCGGGCATGCGCGCCTTGAG
CCTGGCGAACAGTTCGGCTGGCGCGAGCCCCTGATGCTCTTCGTCCAGATCATCCTGATCGACAAGACCG
GCTTCCATCCGAGTACGTGCTCGCTCGATGCGATGTTTCGCTTGGTGGTCGAATGGGCAGGTAGCCGGAT
CAAGCGTATGCAGCCGCCGCATTGCATCAGCCATGATGGATACTTTCTCGGCAGGAGCAAGGTGAGATGA
CAGGAGATCCTGCCCCGGCACTTCGCCCAATAGCAGCCAGTCCCTTCCCGCTTCAGTGACAACGTCGAGC
ACAGCTGCGCAAGGAACGCCCGTCGTGGCCAGCCACGATAGCCGCGCTGCCTCGTCCTGCAGTTCATTCA
GGGCACCGGACAGGTCGGTCTTGACAAAAAGAACCGGGCGCCCCTGCGCTGACAGCCGGAACACGGCGGC
ATCAGAGCAGCCGATTGTCTGTTGTGCCCAGTCATAGCCGAATAGCCTCTCCACCCAAGCGGCCGGAGAA
CCTGCGTGCAATCCATCTTGTTCAATCATGCGAAACGATCCTCATCCTGTCTCTTGATCAGATCCGAAAA
TGGATATACAAGCTCCCGGGAGCTTTTTGCAAAAGCCTAGGCCTCCAAAAAAGCCTCCTCACTACTTCTG
GAATAGCTCAGAGGCAGAGGCGGCCTCGGCCTCTGCATAAATAAAAAAAATTAGTCAGCCATGGGGCGGA
GAATGGGCGGAACTGGGCGGAGTTAGGGGCGGGATGGGCGGAGTTAGGGGCGGGACTATGGTTGCTGACT
AATTGAGATGCATGCTTTGCATACTTCTGCCTGCTGGGGAGCCTGGGGACTTTCCACACCTGGTTGCTGA
CTAATTGAGATGCATGCTTTGCATACTTCTGCCTGCTGGGGAGCCTGGGGACTTTCCACACCCTAACTGA
CACACATTCCACAGAATTAATTCGCGTTAAATTTTTGTTAAATCAGCTCATTTTTTAACCAATAGGCCGA
AATCGGCAAAATCCCTTATAAATCAAAAGAATAGACCGAGATAGGGT
[37 nt withheld, positions 1868-1904]
AAAGAACGTGGACTCCAACGTCAAAGG
[49 nt withheld, positions 1932-1980]
T
[91 nt withheld, positions 1982-2072]
G
[124 nt withheld, positions 2074-2197]
GGGGATACCCCCTAGAGCCCCAGCTGGTTCTTTCCGCCTCAGAAGCCATAGAGCCCACCGCATCCCCAGC
ATGCCTGCTATTGTCTTCCCAATCCTCCCCCTTGCTGTCCTGCCCCACCCCACCCCCCAGAATAGAATGA
CACCTACTCAGACAATGCGATGCAATTTCCTCATTTTATTAGGAAAGGACAGTGGGAGTGGCACCTTCCA
GGGTCAAGGAAGGCACGGGGGAGGGGCAAACAACAGATGGCTGGCAACTAGAAGGCACAGTCGAGGCTGA
TCAGCGAGCTCTAGCATTTAGGTGACACTATAGAATAGGGCCCTCTAGATGCATGCTCGAGCGGCCGCCA
GTGTGATGGATATCTGCAGAATTGGATCCTTAGGCGTAGTCAGGCACGTCGTAAGGATAGAATTCAATGT
CCAGGAATTGCTCAAACTTGGGATTCACAAAGGAGAAGCCATGGAAGGCTTCCTGGTCCATAGAGTCGAT
GAGGTTCTTGTCACTGAAGGAAAGCTGAGGTTTCTCATTCAGGAACTCTGGGTCAAAGTTGCTGTAGTCT
GAAGGGGATTTCACTTTGGGCTTAAAGGGCGGCTCCACCTTCCGCTTCTCCAGGAGGGACCAGTTGATAG
TCTTGAAAAAGGGGTGAATCCTGATGTTTCCTGTTACTCCCAGCCTCTTGTCAGGGTCCCTCTCGAATAG
CTTCTCCATGATGTCCTTGGATTCCTTGGTGATCCAACGGGGATAGTGTGGTGTGTCCACCCGGATGGAC
TCGAAGAGCTCGTCCTCATCGTCGCCGTGGAAGGGGGACTGGCCGATGAGCATTTCGTACAGGAGGACCC
CGAAAGACCACCAGTCCACCGAGAAGGAGTACTTCAGGCCCTGCAGGATCTCAGGGGCGATGTAGTCAGG
AGTGCCGCAGAATGTGCTGGCCCGGCCCTCCCCAAATATATTCTCTTTGCACATCCCAAAGTCAGCGATC
TTGATGTGGCCGTCCCTGTCTAGCATCACATTGTCCAGCTTGAGGTCCCTGTAAATAATGCCTTTGCTGT
GTAGAAACTGCAGTCCGCAGATGATCTCAGCTGCATAAAACGTAGCCCGGTAGAGTTCGAAGCGGCCTTT
GTCCTGAATGTGGAACATCAGGTCACCCCCATTGAGAAACTCCATCACGAAGAACAGGTGGTCCTTGGTC
TGGAAGGTACAGATGAGGTGGGTGAGGAAGGGACTCTCCCAGGCGAGCGCCAGCACCCGCTTCTCCACCA
TGGTACACTCTACATCATCGTCAATCAACACCACGTCCTTCTTCAGACACTTGATTGCAAAGTACTTGTC
TTTGCCCTTCAGCTCTGCCAGCAGCACCTTGCCAAAGCTGCCTTTGCCAAGTACTTTTTGGAAGGTGAAG
TTCTCAAGGGTGCACCGGGTGCTCCCCTCCCAGATCTTGCCATAGGTCCCGTTGTTGTCTAGGATGTCAC
TCCCAGAGACTTCTGGCTTCTTCTCAAATCCCTGGTATATTCCGACAGACTCTGTTGTGTCCAGCTTCCG
GGAAGATCTCTGGGTCACTTGGTTCAAGGCCTCAGCCAAGAGCTTTTGGTTGATACCACACAGGTTGGCC
ACCTTCTCCCGGCATTTGTGGTGCACATTCATGCCACAATCTTCACACTTTAATCCCTGCTTCACCAGTC
CCCAGAGCAAACTGCCACAGTGGTCACAGAAGGTGGGGCTCATGTAGTTATAAACCTTGAATCGGTGAGG
CATGTCGATGTTGAAGCGTTCTTTCTGGAAGATGGTGTCCCGGCTATTGGTGGCAGTGCCAGTGCAGCGG
CCGATAATCTTGTCAATGCATTTCTTGTGGATGGCAGCGTTGCATTGCCTGCATTTGTAGCCTTGCTTGT
TGAGGCCCCAGACAAACTCTTTGCACACAGAACAGAAGGTGGGCTGCCCGAAGAAGGTGGCGATAAACTC
GTGGTTCTTGATGTAGTGGATCTTGGCCTGTTTAATGGCTCCACGACGGTTCATGGTTGGAAACTTTGCC
TCCTCCTCACTACGCATAGACTGTTTGCAATCCCCATCCTCCAGGAAATACTGCACACACATCAGCACCT
TGGCCTGAGGCTGCAGATCCAGCCAGAACTCAGCCTTGCCGTTGTTCTTCTTGCAGCGCTCAGCCAGTAC
TGACACGCCCACCGTGACCTCAGACACGGGGTCTTCAGCTGCCCGCATCAGCACAATCTGGATAACACGG
CCTTCATAGATGTGGGCGTCGAACGTTGTCTTCCACTCAGGATACATGGTGGGCTTCTTCTGTACCAGTG
TCTTCCCTCGCTCTGTGCTGAGTGCCTCCTTCATCTTCACAGCACAGAAAGGCTGGCTTGCTTCGTCCTC
AACTTGCAGGGAGCCCAGCTCATAGGAATTGAAGGAGATGCGCAGGAAGGGTGCGAATTCCATGGTGGCC
TCGAGGATCCGAGCTCGGTACCAAGCTTGGGTCTCCCTATAGTGAGTCGTATTAATTTCGATAAGCCAGT
AAGCAGTGGGTTCTCTAGTTAGCCAGAGAGCTCTGCTTATATAGACCTCCCACCGTACACGCCTACCGCC
CATTTGCGTCAATGGGGCGGAGTTGTTACGACATTTTGGAAAGTCCCGTTGATTTTGGTGCCAAAACAAA
CTCCCATTGACGTCAATGGGGTGGAGACTTGGAAATCCCCGTGAGTCAAACCGCTATCCACGCCCATTGA
TGTACTGCCAAAACCGCATCACCATGGTAATAGCGATGACTAATACGTAGATGTACTGCCAAGTAGGAAA
GTCCCATAAGGTCATGTACTGGGCATAATGCCAGGCGGGCCATTTACCGTCATTGACGTCAATAGGGGGC
GTACTTGGCATATGATACACTTGATGTACTGCCAAGTGGGCAGTTTACCGTAAATACTCCACCCATTGAC
GTCAATGGAAAGTCCCTATTGGCGTTACTATGGGAACATACGTCATTATTGACGTCAATGGGCGGGGGTC
GTTGGGCGGTCAGCCAGGCGGGCCATTTACCGTAAGTTATGTAACGCGGAACTCCATATATGGGCTATGA
ACTAATGACCCCGTAATTGATTACTATTAATAACTAGTCAATAATCAATGTCAACGCGTATATCTGGCCC
GTACATCGCGAAGCAGCGCAAAACGCCTAACCCTAAGCAGATTCTTCATGCAATTGTCGGTCAAGCCTTG
CCTTGTTGTAGCTTAAATTTTGCTCGCGCACTACTCAGCGACCTCCAACACACAAGCAGGGAGCAGATAC
TGGCTTAACTATGCGGCATCAGAGCAGATTGTACTGAGAGTGCACCATAGGGGATCGGGAGATCTCCCGA
TCCGTCGACGTCAGGTGGCACTTTTCGGGGAAATGTGCGCGGAACCCCTATTTGTTTATTTTTCTAAATA
CATTCAAATATGTATCCGCTCATGAGACAATAACCCTGATAAATGCTTCAATAATATTGAAAAAGGAAGA
GTATGAGTATTCAACATTTCCGTGTCGCCCTTATTCCCTTTTTTGCGGCATTTTGCCTTCCTGTTTTTGC
TCACCCAGAAACGCTGGTGAAAGTAAAAGATGCTGAAGATCAGTTGGGTGCACGAGTGGGTTACATCGAA
CTGGATCTCAACAGCGGTAAGATCCTTGAGAGTTTTCGCCCCGAAGAACGTTTTCCAATGATGAGCACTT
TTAAAGTTCTGCTATGTGGCGCGGTATTATCCCGTATTGACGCCGGGCAAGAGCAACTCGGTCGCCGCAT
ACACTATTCTCAGAATGACTTGGTTGAGTACTCACCAGTCACAGAAAAGCATCTTACGGATGGCATGACA
GTAAGAGAATTATGCAGTGCTGCCATAACCATGAGTGATAACACTGCGGCCAACTTACTTCTGACAACGA
TCGGAGGACCGAAGGAGCTAACCGCTTTTTTGCACAACATGGGGGATCATGTAACTCGCCTTGATCGTTG
GGAACCGGAGCTGAATGAAGCCATACCAAACGACGAGCGTGACACCACGATGCCTGTAGCAATGGCAACA
ACGTTGCGCAAACTATTAACTGGCGAACTACTTACTCTAGCTTCCCGGCAACAATTAATAGACTGGATGG
AGGCGGATAAAGTTGCAGGACCACTTCTGCGCTCGGCCCTTCCGGCTGGCTGGTTTATTGCTGATAAATC
TGGAGCCGGTGAGCGTGGGTCTCGCGGTATCATTGCAGCACTGGGGCCAGATGGTAAGCCCTCCCGTATC
GTAGTTATCTACACGACGGGGAGTCAGGCAACTATGGATGAACGAAATAGACAGATCGCTGAGATAGGTG
CCTCACTGATTAAGCATTGGTAACTGTCAGACCAAGTTTACTCATATATACTTTAGATTGATTTAAAACT
TCATTTTTAATTTAAAAGGATCTAGGTGAAGATCCTTTTTGATAATCTCATGACCAAAATCCCTTAACGT
GAGTTTTCGTTCCACTGAGCGTCAGACCCCGTAGAAAAGATCAAAGGATCTTCTTGAGATCCTTTTTTTC
TGCGCGTAATCTGCTGCTTGCAAACAAAAAAACCACCGCTACCAGCGGTGGTTTGTTTGCCGGATCAAGA
GCTACCAACTCTTTTTCCGAAGGTAACTGGCTTCAGCAGAGCGCAGATACCAAATACTGTTCTTCTAGTG
TAGCCGTAGTTAGGCCACCACTTCAAGAACTCTGTAGCACCGCCTACATACCTCGCTCTGCTAATCCTGT
TACCAGTGGCTGCTGCCAGTGGCGATAAGTCGTGTCTTACCGGGTTGGACTCAAGACGATAGTTACCGGA
TAAGGCGCAGCGGTCGGGCTGAACGGGGGGTTCGTGCACACAGCCCAGCTTGGAGCGAACGACCTACACC
GAACTGAGATACCTACAGCGTGAGCTATGAGAAAGCGCCACGCTTCCCGAAGGGAGAAAGGCGGACAGGT
ATCCGGTAAGCGGCAGGGTCGGAACAGGAGAGCGCACGAGGGAGCTTCCAGGGGGAAACGCCTGGTATCT
TTATAGTCCTGTCGGGTTTCGCCACCTCTGACTTGAGCGTCGATTTTTGTGATGCTCGTCAGGGGGGCGG
AGCCTATGGAAAAACGCCAGCAACGCGGCCTTTTTACGGTTCCTGGCCTTTTGCTGGCCTTTTGCTCACA
TGTTCTTTCCTGCGTTATCCCCTGATTCTGTGGATAACCGTATTACCGCCTTTGAGTGAGCTGATACCGC
TCGCCGCAGCCGAACGACCGAGCGCAGCGAGTCAGTGAGCGAGGAAGCGGAAG
