>Addgene plasmid #16386 | PKC delta WT | addgene partial sequence | sequence record 146531 | SP6 5'-ATTTAGGTGACACTATAG-3'
ATGGATATCTGCAGAATTGGATCCTTAGGCGTAGTCAGGCACGTCGTAAGGATAGAATTCAATGTCCAGG
AATTGCTCAAACTTGGGATTCACAAAGGAGAAGCCATGGAAGGCTTCCTGGTCCATAGAGTCGATGAGGT
TCTTGTCACTGAAGGAAAGCTGAGGTTTCTCATTCAGGAACTCTGGGTCAAAGTTGCTGTAGTCTGAAGG
GGATTTCACTTTGGGCTTAAAGGGCGGCTCCACCTTCCGCTTCTCCAGGAGGGACCAGTTGATAGTCTTG
AAAAAGGGGTGAATCCTGATGTTTCCTGTTACTCCCAGCCTCTTGTCAGGGTCCCTCTCGAATAGCTTCT
CCATGATGTCCTTGGATTCCTTGGTGATCCAACGGGGATAGTGTGGTGTGTCCACCCGGATGGACTCGAA
GAGCTCGTCCTCATCGTCGCCGTGGAAGGGGGACTGGCCGATGAGCATTTCGTACAGGAGGACCCCGAAA
GACCACCAGTCCACCGAGAAGGAGTACTTCAGGCCCTGCAGGATCTCAGGGGCGATGTAGTCAGGAGTGC
CGCAGAATGTGCTGGCCCGGCCCTCCCCAAATATATTCTCTTTGCACATCCCAAAGTCAGCGATCTTGAT
GTGGCCGTCCCTGTCTAGCATCACATTGTCCAGCTTGAGGTCCCTGTAAATAATGCCTTTGCTGTGTAGA
AACTGCAGTCCGCAGATGATCTCAGCTGCATAAAACGTAGCCCGGTAGAGTTCGAAGCGGCCTTTGTCCT
GAATGTGGAACATCAGGTCACCCCCATTGAGAAACTCCATCACGAAGAACAGGTGGTCCTTGGTCTGGAA
GGTA
